>Addgene plasmid #222942 | IgK-BmTyr-KDEL | addgene full sequence | sequence record 444230 | Addgene NGS Result
CTGATTCTGTGGATAACCGTATTACCGCCATGCATTAGTTATTAATAGTAATCAATTACGGGGTCATTAG
TTCATAGCCCATATATGGAGTTCCGCGTTACATAACTTACGGTAAATGGCCCGCCTGGCTGACCGCCCAA
CGACCCCCGCCCATTGACGTCAATAATGACGTATGTTCCCATAGTAACGCCAATAGGGACTTTCCATTGA
CGTCAATGGGTGGAGTATTTACGGTAAACTGCCCACTTGGCAGTACATCAAGTGTATCATATGCCAAGTA
CGCCCCCTATTGACGTCAATGACGGTAAATGGCCCGCCTGGCATTATGCCCAGTACATGACCTTATGGGA
CTTTCCTACTTGGCAGTACATCTACGTATTAGTCATCGCTATTACCATGGTGATGCGGTTTTGGCAGTAC
ATCAATGGGCGTGGATAGCGGTTTGACTCACGGGGATTTCCAAGTCTCCACCCCATTGACGTCAATGGGA
GTTTGTTTTGGCACCAAAATCAACGGGACTTTCCAAAATGTCGTAACAACTCCGCCCCATTGACGCAAAT
GGGCGGTAGGCGTGTACGGTGGGAGGTCTATATAAGCAGAGCTGGTTTAGTGAACCGTCAGATCCGCTAG
CGCTACCGGACTCAGATCTCGAGCTCAAGCTTCGAATTCTGCAGTCGACGGTACCGCGGGCCCGGGATCC
ACCGGTCGCCACCATGGAGACAGACACACTCCTGCTATGGGTACTGCTGCTCTGGGTTCCAGGTTCCACT
GGTGACAGTAACAAGTACCGTGTGAGAAAGAATGTCCTGCATCTGACCGATACAGAGAAACGAGACTTTG
TGAGAACGGTGCTGATTCTGAAGGAGAAAGGCATTTATGACAGGTACATCGCTTGGCACGGTGCGGCAGG
GAAATTCCACACTCCTCCAGGGAGCGATCGCAATGCCGCTCACATGAGTTCTGCCTTTCTTCCTTGGCAC
CGGGAATATCTGCTCCGGTTTGAACGCGACTTGCAAAGCATAAACCCCGAAGTGACGTTGCCCTATTGGG
AGTGGGAGACAGATGCGCAAATGCAGGATCCAAGCCAAAGCCAGATTTGGTCTGCCGACTTTATGGGAGG
CAATGGGAACCCTATCAAGGACTTCATCGTTGATACCGGACCTTTTGCTGCTGGTAGATGGACCACCATC
GATGAGCAAGGCAACCCTTCAGGCGGTCTGAAAAGGAATTTCGGAGCCACCAAAGAAGCACCCACACTGC
CGACTCGGGATGATGTACTCAACGCACTGAAGATTACCCAGTATGACACACCACCCTGGGATATGACTTC
CCAGAACTCCTTCAGGAATCAGCTTGAGGGGTTCATTAACGGGCCTCAGCTGCACAACAGAGTCCACAGA
TGGGTTGGCGGACAGATGGGCGTAGTCCCCACTGCACCAAATGATCCCGTGTTCTTCCTCCATCATGCCA
ATGTGGACCGAATCTGGGCCGTTTGGCAGATCATACATCGCAACCAGAATTACCAGCCCATGAAGAATGG
CCCATTCGGTCAGAACTTTCGTGACCCAATGTACCCGTGGAATACTACACCGGAGGACGTGATGAACCAT
CGGAAACTGGGATACGTCTACGATATCGAACTCCGCAAATCCAAGAGGTCATCTGACTATAAGGACGACG
ACGATAAGAAGGACGAGCTGTGAGCGGCCGCGACTCTAGATCATAATCAGCCATACCACATTTGTAGAGG
TTTTACTTGCTTTAAAAAACCTCCCACACCTCCCCCTGAACCTGAAACATAAAATGAATGCAATTGTTGT
TGTTAACTTGTTTATTGCAGCTTATAATGGTTACAAATAAAGCAATAGCATCACAAATTTCACAAATAAA
GCATTTTTTTCACTGCATTCTAGTTGTGGTTTGTCCAAACTCATCAATGTATCTTAAGGCGTAAATTGTA
AGCGTTAATATTTTGTTAAAATTCGCGTTAAATTTTTGTTAAATCAGCTCATTTTTTAACCAATAGGCCG
AAATCGGCAAAATCCCTTATAAATCAAAAGAATAGACCGAGATAGGGT
[37 nt withheld, positions 2079-2115]
AAAGAACGTGGACTCCAACGTCAAAGG
[49 nt withheld, positions 2143-2191]
T
[91 nt withheld, positions 2193-2283]
G
[124 nt withheld, positions 2285-2408]
CAGGTGGCACTTTTCGGGGAAATGTGCGCGGAACCCCTATTTGTTTATTTTTCTAAATACATTCAAATAT
GTATCCGCTCATGAGACAATAACCCTGATAAATGCTTCAATAATATTGAAAAAGGAAGAGTCCTGAGGCG
GAAAGAACCAGCTGTGGAATGTGTGTCAGTTAGGGTGTGGAAAGTCCCCAGGCTCCCCAGCAGGCAGAAG
TATGCAAAGCATGCATCTCAATTAGTCAGCAACCAGGTGTGGAAAGTCCCCAGGCTCCCCAGCAGGCAGA
AGTATGCAAAGCATGCATCTCAATTAGTCAGCAACCATAGTCCCGCCCCTAACTCCGCCCATCCCGCCCC
TAACTCCGCCCAGTTCCGCCCATTCTCCGCCCCATGGCTGACTAATTTTTTTTATTTATGCAGAGGCCGA
GGCCGCCTCGGCCTCTGAGCTATTCCAGAAGTAGTGAGGAGGCTTTTTTGGAGGCCTAGGCTTTTGCAAA
GATCGATCAAGAGACAGGATGAGGATCGTTTCGCATGATTGAACAAGATGGATTGCACGCAGGTTCTCCG
GCCGCTTGGGTGGAGAGGCTATTCGGCTATGACTGGGCACAACAGACAATCGGCTGCTCTGATGCCGCCG
TGTTCCGGCTGTCAGCGCAGGGGCGCCCGGTTCTTTTTGTCAAGACCGACCTGTCCGGTGCCCTGAATGA
ACTGCAAGACGAGGCAGCGCGGCTATCGTGGCTGGCCACGACGGGCGTTCCTTGCGCAGCTGTGCTCGAC
GTTGTCACTGAAGCGGGAAGGGACTGGCTGCTATTGGGCGAAGTGCCGGGGCAGGATCTCCTGTCATCTC
ACCTTGCTCCTGCCGAGAAAGTATCCATCATGGCTGATGCAATGCGGCGGCTGCATACGCTTGATCCGGC
TACCTGCCCATTCGACCACCAAGCGAAACATCGCATCGAGCGAGCACGTACTCGGATGGAAGCCGGTCTT
GTCGATCAGGATGATCTGGACGAAGAGCATCAGGGGCTCGCGCCAGCCGAACTGTTCGCCAGGCTCAAGG
CGAGCATGCCCGACGGCGAGGATCTCGTCGTGACCCATGGCGATGCCTGCTTGCCGAATATCATGGTGGA
AAATGGCCGCTTTTCTGGATTCATCGACTGTGGCCGGCTGGGTGTGGCGGACCGCTATCAGGACATAGCG
TTGGCTACCCGTGATATTGCTGAAGAGCTTGGCGGCGAATGGGCTGACCGCTTCCTCGTGCTTTACGGTA
TCGCCGCTCCCGATTCGCAGCGCATCGCCTTCTATCGCCTTCTTGACGAGTTCTTCTGAGCGGGACTCTG
GGGTTCGAAATGACCGACCAAGCGACGCCCAACCTGCCATCACGAGATTTCGATTCCACCGCCGCCTTCT
ATGAAAGGTTGGGCTTCGGAATCGTTTTCCGGGACGCCGGCTGGATGATCCTCCAGCGCGGGGATCTCAT
GCTGGAGTTCTTCGCCCACCCTAGGGGGAGGCTAACTGAAACACGGAAGGAGACAATACCGGAAGGAACC
CGCGCTATGACGGCAATAAAAAGACAGAATAAAACGCACGGTGTTGGGTCGTTTGTTCATAAACGCGGGG
TTCGGTCCCAGGGCTGGCACTCTGTCGATACCCCACCGAGACCCCATTGGGGCCAATACGCCCGCGTTTC
TTCCTTTTCCCCACCCCACCCCCCAAGTTCGGGTGAAGGCCCAGGGCTCGCAGCCAACGTCGGGGCGGCA
GGCCCTGCCATAGCCTCAGGTTACTCATATATACTTTAGATTGATTTAAAACTTCATTTTTAATTTAAAA
GGATCTAGGTGAAGATCCTTTTTGATAATCTCATGACCAAAATCCCTTAACGTGAGTTTTCGTTCCACTG
AGCGTCAGACCCCGTAGAAAAGATCAAAGGATCTTCTTGAGATCCTTTTTTTCTGCGCGTAATCTGCTGC
TTGCAAACAAAAAAACCACCGCTACCAGCGGTGGTTTGTTTGCCGGATCAAGAGCTACCAACTCTTTTTC
CGAAGGTAACTGGCTTCAGCAGAGCGCAGATACCAAATACTGTTCTTCTAGTGTAGCCGTAGTTAGGCCA
CCACTTCAAGAACTCTGTAGCACCGCCTACATACCTCGCTCTGCTAATCCTGTTACCAGTGGCTGCTGCC
AGTGGCGATAAGTCGTGTCTTACCGGGTTGGACTCAAGACGATAGTTACCGGATAAGGCGCAGCGGTCGG
GCTGAACGGGGGGTTCGTGCACACAGCCCAGCTTGGAGCGAACGACCTACACCGAACTGAGATACCTACA
GCGTGAGCTATGAGAAAGCGCCACGCTTCCCGAAGGGAGAAAGGCGGACAGGTATCCGGTAAGCGGCAGG
GTCGGAACAGGAGAGCGCACGAGGGAGCTTCCAGGGGGAAACGCCTGGTATCTTTATAGTCCTGTCGGGT
TTCGCCACCTCTGACTTGAGCGTCGATTTTTGTGATGCTCGTCAGGGGGGCGGAGCCTATGGAAAAACGC
CAGCAACGCGGCCTTTTTACGGTTCCTGGCCTTTTGCTGGCCTTTTGCTCACATGTTCTTTCCTGCGTTA
TCCC
Features (pLannotate 1.2.2; 15 found; start..end, strand, type, name):
      1..28      +  rep_origin     RSF ori (fragment): Plasmids containing the RSF 1030 origin of replication can be propagated in E. coli cells that contain additional plasmids with compatible origins.
     96..399     +  enhancer       CMV enhancer: human cytomegalovirus immediate early enhancer
    400..603     +  promoter       CMV promoter: human cytomegalovirus (CMV) immediate early promoter
    626..706     +  misc_feature   MCS: multiple cloning site
    714..776     +  sig_peptide    Igκ leader: leader sequence from mouse immunoglobulin κ light chain
   1719..1802    +  CDS            large T antigen (fragment): large T antigen from SV40 (simian virus 40)
   1825..1946    +  polyA_signal   SV40 poly(A) signal: SV40 polyadenylation signal
   1980..2408    -  rep_origin     f1 ori (sequence partly withheld): f1 bacteriophage origin of replication; arrow indicates direction of (+) strand synthesis
   2435..2539    +  promoter       AmpR promoter: bla
   2541..2898    +  promoter       SV40 promoter: SV40 enhancer and early promoter
   2933..3727    +  CDS            NeoR/KanR: aminoglycoside phosphotransferase from Tn5; aph(3')-II (or nptII); confers resistance to neomycin, kanamycin, and G418 (Geneticin®)
   3748..3900    +  CDS            ble (fragment): BLE_KLEPN - Experimental evidence at protein level: Swiss-Prot protein existence level 1. Binding protein with a strong affinity to the bleomycin family of antibiotics. Binds to CL990; an antimitotic-antibiotic compound. From Klebsiella pneumoniae.
   3959..4006    +  polyA_signal   HSV TK poly(A) signal: herpes simplex virus thymidine kinase polyadenylation signal (Cole and Stacy, 1985)
   4097..4113    -  polyA_signal   bGH poly(A) signal (fragment): bovine growth hormone polyadenylation signal
   4335..4923    +  rep_origin     ori: high-copy-number ColE1/pMB1/pBR322/pUC origin of replication
