[The description below was written by a language model from this plasmid's Addgene catalogue record and pLannotate feature annotations shown in this document.]
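Description:
IgK-BmTyr-KDEL is a mammalian expression plasmid of about 5 kb built on the pEGFP-N backbone, from which the EGFP coding sequence has been removed. It is propagated in E. coli as a high-copy plasmid through a ColE1/pUC-type origin and selected with kanamycin. The resistance cassette is the usual dual-purpose arrangement: a Tn5 NeoR/KanR gene sits behind both a bacterial bla promoter and the SV40 enhancer/early promoter and ends in an HSV TK polyadenylation signal, so it could also confer G418 resistance in mammalian cells. An f1 origin is also present. The short RSF ori, ble, bGH poly(A) and large T antigen hits in the annotation are only fragments, probably backbone remnants or spurious matches rather than functional parts.

The payload is driven by the human CMV immediate-early enhancer and promoter and terminated by an SV40 poly(A) signal. Downstream of the multiple cloning site, the open reading frame begins with the mouse immunoglobulin κ light chain leader, a signal peptide that directs the nascent protein into the secretory pathway. According to the catalogue entry, it continues with BmTyr, a Flag epitope tag and a C-terminal KDEL motif, the standard retrieval signal that keeps soluble proteins in the endoplasmic reticulum. The automated annotation leaves the region between the leader and the polyadenylation elements unlabelled, so BmTyr, Flag and KDEL are known here only from the insert name. The record does not state a source organism for BmTyr, although the associated publication title identifies the method as tyrosinase-based.

The stated purpose is ER-localized BmTyr. In the context of that publication, the construct places the labeling enzyme in the ER lumen for proximity labeling in living cells, and the Flag tag allows its expression and localization to be checked.
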