Addgene plasmid #222942: IgK-BmTyr-KDEL
Purpose: ER-localized BmTyr
Depositing lab: Itaru Hamachi. Depositing organization: Kyoto University. Publication: Tyrosinase-Based Proximity Labeling in Living Cells and In Vivo. Zhu H, Oh JH, Matsuda Y, Mino T, Ishikawa M, Nakamura H, Tsujikawa M, Nonaka H, Hamachi I. J Am Chem Soc. 2024 Mar 20;146(11):7515-7523. doi: 10.1021/jacs.3c13183. Epub 2024 Mar 6. PubMed 38445591.
Backbone
  Vector backbone: pEGFP-N
  Modifications to backbone: EGFP was omitted
  Vector type: Mammalian Expression
Growth in bacteria
  Bacterial resistance: Kanamycin, 50 μg/mL
  Growth temperature: 37°C
  Growth strain: DH5alpha
  Copy number: High Copy
Gene/Insert
  Gene/Insert name: IgK-BmTyr-Flag-KDEL
  Tag / fusion protein: Flag tag
Terms and licenses: Academic/Nonprofit Terms; Industry Terms: Not Available to Industry
How to cite: IgK-BmTyr-KDEL was a gift from Itaru Hamachi (Addgene plasmid # 222942 ; http://n2t.net/addgene:222942 ; RRID:Addgene_222942)
